>Addgene plasmid #75461 | pZE27GFP3C | depositor full sequence | sequence record 147369 | pZE27GFP3C sequence 2988 bps
CTCGAGTGGTGCAAAACCTTTCGCGGTATGGCATGATAGCGCCCGGAAGAGAGTCAATTCAGGGAATTCA
TTAAAGAGGACAAAGGTACCATGCGTAAAGGAGAAGAACTTTTCACTGGAGTTGTCCCAATTCTTGTTGA
ATTAGATGGTGATGTTAATGGGCACAAATTTTCTGTCAGTGGAGAGGGTGAAGGTGATGCAACATACGGA
AAACTTACCCTTAAATTTATTTGCACTACTGGAAAACTACCTGTTCCATGGCCAACACTTGTCACTACTT
TCGGTTATGGTGTTCAATGCTTTGCGAGATACCCAGATCATATGAAACAGCATGACTTTTTCAAGAGTGC
CATGCCCGAAGGTTATGTACAGGAAAGAACTATATTTTTCAAAGATGACGGGAACTACAAGACACGTGCT
GAAGTCAAGTTTGAAGGTGATACCCTTGTTAATAGAATCGAGTTAAAAGGTATTGATTTTAAAGAAGATG
GAAACATTCTTGGACACAAATTGGAATACAACTATAACTCACACAATGTATACATCATGGCAGACAAACA
AAAGAATGGAATCAAAGTTAACTTCAAAATTAGACACAACATTGAAGATGGAAGCGTTCAACTAGCAGAC
CATTATCAACAAAATACTCCAATTGGCGATGGCCCTGTCCTTTTACCAGACAACCATTACCTGTCCACAC
AATCTGCCCTTTCGAAAGATCCCAACGAAAAGAGAGACCACATGGTCCTTCTTGAGTTTGTAACAGCTGC
TGGGATTACACATGGCATGGATGAACTATACAAAGCGGCGAACAAAAACGAAGAAAACACCAACGAAGTG
GCCCAACCGATGCTGAACGCGGGCCAGGCGAACAGAAGACGAGTTTAATAAGCTTGATGGGGGATCCCAT
GGTACGCGTGCTAGAGGCATCAAATAAAACGAAAGGCTCAGTCGAAAGACTGGGCCTTTCGTTTTATCTG
TTGTTTGTCGGTGAACGCTCTCCTGAGTAGGACAAATCCGCCGCCCTAGACCTAGGGCGTTCGGCTGCGG
CGAGCGGTATCAGCTCACTCAAAGGCGGTAATACGGTTATCCACAGAATCAGGGGATAACGCAGGAAAGA
ACATGTGAGCAAAAGGCCAGCAAAAGGCCAGGAACCGTAAAAAGGCCGCGTTGCTGGCGTTTTTCCATAG
GCTCCGCCCCCCTGACGAGCATCACAAAAATCGACGCTCAAGTCAGAGGTGGCGAAACCCGACAGGACTA
TAAAGATACCAGGCGTTTCCCCCTGGAAGCTCCCTCGTGCGCTCTCCTGTTCCGACCCTGCCGCTTACCG
GATACCTGTCCGCCTTTCTCCCTTCGGGAAGCGTGGCGCTTTCTCATAGCTCACGCTGTAGGTATCTCAG
TTCGGTGTAGGTCGTTCGCTCCAAGCTGGGCTGTGTGCACGAACCCCCCGTTCAGCCCGACCGCTGCGCC
TTATCCGGTAACTATCGTCTTGAGTCCAACCCGGTAAGACACGACTTATCGCCACTGGCAGCAGCCACTG
GTAACAGGATTAGCAGAGCGAGGTATGTAGGCGGTGCTACAGAGTTCTTGAAGTGGTGGCCTAACTACGG
CTACACTAGAAGGACAGTATTTGGTATCTGCGCTCTGCTGAAGCCAGTTACCTTCGGAAAAAGAGTTGGT
AGCTCTTGATCCGGCAAACAAACCACCGCTGGTAGCGGTGGTTTTTTTGTTTGCAAGCAGCAGATTACGC
GCAGAAAAAAAGGATCTCAAGAAGATCCTTTGATCTTTTCTACGGGGTCTGACGCTCAGTGGAACGAAAA
CTCACGTTAAGGGATTTTGGTCATGACTAGTGCTTGGATTCTCACCAATAAAAAACGCCCGGCGGCAACC
GAGCGTTCTGAACAAATCCAGATGGAGTTCTGAGGTCATTACTGGATCTATCAACAGGAGTCCAAGCGAG
CTCTCGAACCCCAGAGTCCCGCTCAGAAGAACTCGTCAAGAAGGCGATAGAAGGCGATGCGCTGCGAATC
GGGAGCGGCGATACCGTAAAGCACGAGGAAGCGGTCAGCCCATTCGCCGCCAAGCTCTTCAGCAATATCA
CGGGTAGCCAACGCTATGTCCTGATAGCGGTCCGCCACACCCAGCCGGCCACAGTCGATGAATCCAGAAA
AGCGGCCATTTTCCACCATGATATTCGGCAAGCAGGCATCGCCATGGGTCACGACGAGATCCTCGCCGTC
GGGCATGCGCGCCTTGAGCCTGGCGAACAGTTCGGCTGGCGCGAGCCCCTGATGCTCTTCGTCCAGATCA
TCCTGATCGACAAGACCGGCTTCCATCCGAGTACGTGCTCGCTCGATGCGATGTTTCGCTTGGTGGTCGA
ATGGGCAGGTAGCCGGATCAAGCGTATGCAGCCGCCGCATTGCATCAGCCATGATGGATACTTTCTCGGC
AGGAGCAAGGTGAGATGACAGGAGATCCTGCCCCGGCACTTCGCCCAATAGCAGCCAGTCCCTTCCCGCT
TCAGTGACAACGTCGAGCACAGCTGCGCAAGGAACGCCCGTCGTGGCCAGCCACGATAGCCGCGCTGCCT
CGTCCTGCAGTTCATTCAGGGCACCGGACAGGTCGGTCTTGACAAAAAGAACCGGGCGCCCCTGCGCTGA
CAGCCGGAACACGGCGGCATCAGAGCAGCCGATTGTCTGTTGTGCCCAGTCATAGCCGAATAGCCTCTCC
ACCCAAGCGGCCGGAGAACCTGCGTGCAATCCATCTTGTTCAATCATGCGAAACGATCCTCATCCTGTCT
CTTGATCAGATCTTGATCCCCTGCGCCATCAGATCCTTGGCGGCAAGAAAGCCATCCAGTTTACTTTGCA
GGGCTTCCCAACCTTACCAGAGGGCGCCCCAGCTGGCAATTCCGACGTCTAAGAAACCATTATTATCATG
ACATTAACCTATAAAAATAGGCGTATCACGAGGCCCTTTCGTCTTCAC
Features (pLannotate 1.2.2; 7 found; start..end, strand, type, name):
      2..64      +  promoter       lacIq promoter (fragment): lacI (mutant); In the lacIq allele, a single base change in the promoter boosts expression of the lacI gene about 10-fold.
     91..804     +  CDS            hfriFP: hfriFP is a fluorescent protein published in 2013, derived from Herbaspirillum frisingense.
    931..1017    +  terminator     rrnB T1 terminator: Escherichia coli rrnB; transcription terminator T1 from the E. coli rrnB gene
   1182..1770    -  rep_origin     ori: high-copy-number ColE1/pMB1/pBR322/pUC origin of replication
   1858..1952    -  terminator     lambda t0 terminator: transcription terminator from phage lambda
   1986..2777    -  CDS            neo: KKA2_KLEPN - Also known as kan, nptII. Experimental evidence at protein level: Swiss-Prot protein existence level 1. Resistance to kanamycin, neomycin, paromomycin, ribostamycin, butirosin and gentamicin B. From Klebsiella pneumoniae.
   2809..2928    -  CDS            tnpA (fragment): TN5P_ECOLX - Also known as tnp. Experimental evidence at protein level: Swiss-Prot protein existence level 1. Mediates transposition of transposon Tn5 by a 'cut and paste' mechanism. First, the monomeric transposase binds the 19 bp inverted DNA repeats flanking the transposon. Then, dimerization of the DNA- bound transposase creates a synaptic DNA complex. After nicking of the first DNA strand, excision of the transposon proceeds through a series of intermediates. The transposase then mediates the insertion of the transposon at a new site by strand transfer. The activity of the wild- type tran
