[The description below was written by a language model from this plasmid's Addgene catalogue record and pLannotate feature annotations shown in this document.]
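Description:
pZE27GFP3C is a small (about 3 kb) bacterial expression plasmid built on the pZE21 backbone, in which the original pLtetO promoter has been replaced with the placIq promoter. It replicates in E. coli from a high-copy ColE1/pMB1-type origin and is selected with kanamycin through the neo (nptII) aminoglycoside phosphotransferase gene. The short tnpA fragment annotated next to the resistance gene is most likely residual Tn5-derived sequence carried along with the kanamycin cassette, not a functional transposase. A lambda t0 terminator lies between the resistance gene and the origin, in keeping with the modular layout of the pZ vector family.

The payload is gfp-pdt#3C, a GFP coding sequence fused to a protein degradation tag variant designated 3C and cloned between KpnI and HindIII sites that remain intact. The lacIq promoter, a point-mutant form of the lacI promoter that gives stronger constitutive transcription, drives the reporter without an inducer, and the rrnB T1 terminator ends the transcript downstream. The automated annotation labels the fluorescent protein reading frame as "hfriFP", which appears to be a similarity-based call; the catalogue entry identifies the insert as GFP. The tag itself is not annotated separately and presumably occupies the unannotated region following the fluorescent protein feature.

According to the record, the plasmid is intended for constitutive expression of tagged GFP, and it comes from work on tunable protein degradation in bacteria. In that setting it would provide a steady fluorescent readout whose level reports how efficiently the 3C tag variant directs the protein for degradation. The record does not name the protease involved.
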