Addgene plasmid #75461: pZE27GFP3C
Purpose: Plasmid for constitutive expression of gfp-pdt3C
Depositing lab: James Collins. Depositing organization: Boston University Medical Campus. Publication: Tunable protein degradation in bacteria. Cameron DE, Collins JJ. Nat Biotechnol. 2014 Dec;32(12):1276-81. doi: 10.1038/nbt.3053. Epub 2014 Nov 17. PubMed 25402616.
Backbone
  Vector backbone: pZE21
  Modifications to backbone: replace pLtetO promoter with placIq promoter
  Vector type: Bacterial Expression
Growth in bacteria
  Bacterial resistance: Kanamycin, 50 μg/mL
  Growth temperature: 37°C
  Growth strain: DH5alpha
  Copy number: High Copy
Gene/Insert
  Gene/Insert name: gfp-pdt#3C
  Species: E. coli
  Promoter: placIq promoter
  Cloning method: Restriction Enzyme; 5′ cloning site KpnI (not destroyed); 3′ cloning site HindIII (not destroyed)
  Sequencing primers: 5′ TGGTGCAAAACCTTTCGCGG
Terms and licenses: Academic/Nonprofit Terms; Industry Terms: Not Available to Industry
How to cite: pZE27GFP3C was a gift from James Collins (Addgene plasmid # 75461 ; http://n2t.net/addgene:75461 ; RRID:Addgene_75461)
