>Addgene plasmid #75461 | pZE27GFP3C | addgene partial sequence | sequence record 146609 | Neo-R 5'-GCCCAGTCATAGCCGAATAG-3'
ATCATGCGAAACGATCCTCATCCTGTCTCTTGATCAGATCTTGATCCCCTGCGCCATCAGATCCTTGGCG
GCAAGAAAGCCATCCAGTTTACTTTGCAGGGCTTCCCAACCTTACCAGAGGGCGCCCCAGCTGGCAATTC
CGACGTCTAAGAAACCATTATTATCATGACATTAACCTATAAAAATAGGCGTATCACGAGGCCCTTTCGT
CTTCACCTCGAGTGGTGCAAAACCTTTCGCGGTATGGCATGATAGCGCCCGGAAGAGAGTCAATTCAGGG
AATTCATTAAAGAGGACAAAGGTACCATGCGTAAAGGAGAAGAACTTTTCACTGGAGTTGTCCCAATTCT
TGTTGAATTAGATGGTGATGTTAATGGGCACAAATTTTCTGTCAGTGGAGAGGGTGAAGGTGATGCAACA
TACGGAAAACTTACCCTTAAATTTATTTGCACTACTGGAAAACTACCTGTTCCATGGCCAACACTTGTCA
CTACTTTCGGTTATGGTGTTCAATGCTTTGCGAGATACCCAGATCATATGAAACAGCATGACTTTTTCAA
GAGTGCCATGCCCGAAGGTTATGTACAGGAAAGAACTATATTTTTCAAAGATGACGGGAACTACAAGACA
CGTGCTGAAGTCAAGTTTGAAGGTGATACCCTTGTTAATAGAATCGAGTTAAAAGGTATTGATTTT
