>Addgene plasmid #75461 | pZE27GFP3C | addgene partial sequence | sequence record 147368 | pBR322ori-F 5'-GGGAAACGCCTGGTATCTTT-3'
TGAGCGTCGATTTTTGTGATGCTCGTCAGGGGGGCGGAGCCTATGGAAAAACGCCAGCAACGCGGCCTTT
TTACGGTTCCTGGCCTTTTGCTGGCCTTTTGCTCACATGTTCTTTCCTGCGTTATCCCCTGATTCTGTGG
ATAACCGTATTACCGCCTTTGAGTGAGCTGATACCGCTCGCCGCAGCCGAACGCCCTAGGTCTAGGGCGG
CGGATTTGTCCTACTCAGGAGAGCGTTCACCGACAAACAACAGATAAAACGAAAGGCCCAGTCTTTCGAC
TGAGCCTTTCGTTTTATTTGATGCCTCTAGCACGCGTACCATGGGATCCCCCATCAAGCTTATTAAACTC
GTCTTCTGTTCGCCTGGCCCGCGTTCAGCATCGGTTGGGCCACTTCGTTGGTGTTTTCTTCGTTTTTGTT
CGCCGCTTTGTATAGTTCATCCATGCCATGTGTAATCCCAGCAGCTGTTACAAACTCAAGAAGGACCATG
TGGTCTCTCTTTTCGTTGGGATCTTTCGAAAGGGCAGATTGTGTGGACAGGTAATGGTTGTCTGGTAAAA
GGACAGGGCCATCGCCAATTGGAGTATTTTGTTGATAATGGTCTGCTAGTTGAACGCTTCCATCTTCAAT
GTTGTGTCTAATTTTGAAGTTAACTTTGATTCCATTCTTTTGTTTGTCTGCCATGATGTATACATTGTGT
GAGTTATAGTTGTATTCCAATTTGTGTCCAAGAATGTTTCC
